Addgene plasmid #238273: pRK5_TagBFP_P2AT2A_GFP-nb
Purpose: For overexpression of TagBFP_P2AT2A_GFP-nb
Depositing lab: Denes Hnisz. Publication: Probing condensate microenvironments with a micropeptide killswitch. Zhang Y, Stoppelkamp I, Fernandez-Pernas P, Allram M, Charman M, Magalhaes AP, Piedavent-Salomon M, Sommer G, Sung YC, Meyer K, Grams N, Halko E, Dongre S, Meierhofer D, Malszycki M, Ilik IA, Aktas T, Kraushar ML, Vastenhouw N, Weitzman MD, Grebien F, Niskanen H, Hnisz D. Nature. 2025 Jun 4. doi: 10.1038/s41586-025-09141-5. PubMed 40468084.
Backbone
  Vector backbone: pRK5
  Vector type: Mammalian Expression
Growth in bacteria
  Bacterial resistance: Ampicillin, 100 μg/mL
  Growth temperature: 37°C
  Growth strain: DH5alpha
  Copy number: High Copy
Gene/Insert
  Gene/Insert name: TagBFP_P2AT2A_GFP-nb
  Species: H. sapiens (human)
  Cloning method: Gibson Cloning
Terms and licenses: Academic/Nonprofit Terms; Industry Terms: Not Available to Industry
How to cite: pRK5_TagBFP_P2AT2A_GFP-nb was a gift from Denes Hnisz (Addgene plasmid # 238273 ; http://n2t.net/addgene:238273 ; RRID:Addgene_238273)
