[The description below was written by a language model from this plasmid's Addgene catalogue record and pLannotate feature annotations shown in this document.]
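Description:
pRK5_TagBFP_P2AT2A_GFP-nb is a mammalian expression plasmid of about 6 kb built on the pRK5 backbone for transient overexpression of a bicistronic TagBFP / GFP-nanobody cassette. It is propagated in E. coli as a high-copy plasmid through a ColE1/pUC-type origin and selected with ampicillin via the β-lactamase gene and its native promoter. The backbone also carries an M13 phage origin for single-stranded DNA production, along with remnants typical of older cloning vectors: fragments of lacZα, lacI, rop and bom, and a lac promoter/operator with its CAP site. None of these play a role in the payload's function.

Expression is driven by the human cytomegalovirus immediate-early enhancer and promoter, followed by a fragment of CMV intron A and an SP6 promoter that could support in vitro transcription. Transcripts are terminated by an SV40 polyadenylation signal. The open reading frame begins with TagBFP, a rapidly maturing monomeric blue fluorescent protein. According to the construct name, this is joined through tandem P2A and T2A self-cleaving peptides to a GFP-binding nanobody. The 2A region is not annotated. The downstream coding sequence was matched by the annotation tool to a mouse immunoglobulin heavy-chain variable region, which most likely reflects the nanobody's homology to such domains. The short IgH signal sequence fragment flagged upstream is probably backbone-derived. The tandem 2A arrangement should yield two separate proteins from one transcript, so blue fluorescence marks transfected cells while the untagged nanobody is free to bind GFP-fused proteins. An SV40 enhancer/early promoter lies downstream, but no mammalian selection marker is annotated. The catalogue lists the insert species as human, although the annotated parts are not of human origin. The recorded purpose is simply overexpression. The associated publication concerns probing biomolecular condensates, but the record does not state this plasmid's specific role in that work.
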