Features (pLannotate 1.2.2; 21 found; start..end, strand, type, name):
     14..393     +  enhancer       CMV enhancer: human cytomegalovirus immediate early enhancer
    394..597     +  promoter       CMV promoter: human cytomegalovirus (CMV) immediate early promoter
    733..776     +  intron         CMV intron (fragment): modified intron A from human cytomegalovirus
    828..846     +  promoter       SP6 promoter: promoter for bacteriophage SP6 RNA polymerase
    850..887     +  CDS            IgH signal sequence (fragment): signal sequence from the mouse immunoglobulin heavy chain variable region
    939..1637    +  CDS            TagBFP: TagBFP is a basic (constitutively fluorescent) blue fluorescent protein published in 2008, derived from Entacmaea quadricolor. It is reported to be a very rapidly-maturing monomer with very low acid sensitivity.
   1851..2228    +  CDS            HVM18_MOUSE: Experimental evidence at protein level: Swiss-Prot protein existence level 1. From Mus musculus (Mouse).
   2293..2427    +  polyA_signal   SV40 poly(A) signal: SV40 polyadenylation signal
   2496..2853    +  promoter       SV40 promoter: SV40 enhancer and early promoter
   2872..3026    +  CDS            lacZα (fragment): LacZα fragment of β-galactosidase; lacZ fragment
   3032..3083    -  misc_feature   bom (fragment): basis of mobility region from pBR322
   3102..3482    +  rep_origin     M13 ori (sequence partly withheld): M13 bacteriophage origin of replication; arrow indicates direction of (+) strand synthesis
   3558..3607    -  misc_feature   bom (fragment): basis of mobility region from pBR322
   3709..3744    -  CDS            rop (fragment): Rop protein, which maintains plasmids at low copy number; rop
   3839..3943    +  promoter       AmpR promoter: bla
   3944..4804    +  CDS            AmpR: β-lactamase; bla; confers resistance to ampicillin, carbenicillin, and related antibiotics
   4975..5563    +  rep_origin     ori: high-copy-number ColE1/pMB1/pBR322/pUC origin of replication
   5746..5838    +  CDS            lacI (fragment): lac repressor; lacI; The lac repressor binds to the lac operator to inhibit transcription in E. coli. This inhibition can be relieved by adding lactose or isopropyl-β-D-thiogalactopyranoside (IPTG).
   5851..5872    +  protein_bind   CAP binding site: CAP binding activates transcription in the presence of cAMP. E. coli catabolite activator protein
   5887..5917    +  promoter       lac promoter: promoter for the E. coli lac operon
   5925..5941    +  protein_bind   lac operator: The lac repressor binds to the lac operator to inhibit transcription in E. coli. This inhibition can be relieved by adding lactose or isopropyl-β-D-thiogalactopyranoside (IPTG). lac repressor encoded by lacI
>Addgene plasmid #238273 | pRK5_TagBFP_P2AT2A_GFP-nb | addgene full sequence | sequence record 474372 | Addgene NGS Result
TTCGAGCTCGCCCGACATTGATTATTGACTAGTTATTAATAGTAATCAATTACGGGGTCATTAGTTCATA
GCCCATATATGGAGTTCCGCGTTACATAACTTACGGTAAATGGCCCGCCTGGCTGACCGCCCAACGACCC
CCGCCCATTGACGTCAATAATGACGTATGTTCCCATAGTAACGCCAATAGGGACTTTCCATTGACGTCAA
TGGGTGGAGTATTTACGGTAAACTGCCCACTTGGCAGTACATCAAGTGTATCATATGCCAAGTACGCCCC
CTATTGACGTCAATGACGGTAAATGGCCCGCCTGGCATTATGCCCAGTACATGACCTTATGGGACTTTCC
TACTTGGCAGTACATCTACGTATTAGTCATCGCTATTACCATGGTGATGCGGTTTTGGCAGTACATCAAT
GGGCGTGGATAGCGGTTTGACTCACGGGGATTTCCAAGTCTCCACCCCATTGACGTCAATGGGAGTTTGT
TTTGGCACCAAAATCAACGGGACTTTCCAAAATGTCGTAACAACTCCGCCCCATTGACGCAAATGGGCGG
TAGGCGTGTACGGTGGGAGGTCTATATAAGCAGAGCTCGTTTAGTGAACCGTCAGATCGCCTGGAGACGC
CATCCACGCTGTTTTGACCTCCATAGAAGACACCGGGACCGATCCAGCCTCCGCGGCCGGGAACGGTGCA
TTGGAACGCGGATTCCCCGTGCCAAGAGTGACGTAAGTACCGCCTATAGAGTCTATAGGCCCACCCCCTT
GGCTTCGTTAGAACGCGGCTACAATTAATACATAACCTTATGTATCATACACATACGATTTAGGTGACAC
TATAGAATAACATCCACTTTGCCTTTCTCTCCACAGGTGTCCACTCCCAGGTCCAACTGCACCTCGGTTC
TATCGATTGAATTCGTACCGGTGCCACCATGAGCGAGCTGATTAAGGAGAACATGCACATGAAGCTGTAC
ATGGAGGGCACCGTGGACAACCATCACTTCAAGTGCACATCCGAGGGCGAAGGCAAGCCCTACGAGGGCA
CCCAGACCATGAGAATCAAGGTGGTCGAGGGCGGCCCTCTCCCCTTCGCCTTCGACATCCTGGCTACTAG
CTTCCTCTACGGCAGCAAGACCTTCATCAACCACACCCAGGGCATCCCCGACTTCTTCAAGCAGTCCTTC
CCTGAGGGCTTCACATGGGAGAGAGTCACCACATACGAAGACGGGGGCGTGCTGACCGCTACCCAGGACA
CCAGCCTCCAGGACGGCTGCCTCATCTACAACGTCAAGATCAGAGGGGTGAACTTCACATCCAACGGCCC
TGTGATGCAGAAGAAAACACTCGGCTGGGAGGCCTTCACCGAGACGCTGTACCCCGCTGACGGCGGCCTG
GAAGGCAGAAACGACATGGCCCTGAAGCTCGTGGGCGGGAGCCATCTGATCGCAAACATCAAGACCACAT
ATAGATCCAAGAAACCCGCTAAGAACCTCAAGATGCCTGGCGTCTACTATGTGGACTACAGACTGGAAAG
AATCAAGGAGGCCAACAACGAGACCTACGTCGAGCAGCACGAGGTGGCAGTGGCCAGATACTGCGACCTC
CCTAGCAAACTGGGGCACAAGCTTAATGGAAGCGGAGCTACTAACTTCAGCCTGCTGAAGCAGGCTGGAG
ACGTGGAGGAGAACCCTGGACCTGGAAGCGGAGAGGGCAGAGGAAGTCTTCTAACATGCGGTGACGTGGA
GGAGAATCCCGGCCCATATCCGTACGACGTACCAGACTACGCACCTAAGAAGAAGAGGAAGGTTGGGGGA
GGCGGCAGTGGCGGAGGGGGATCTATGGCTCAGGTGCAGCTGGTGGAATCTGGCGGCAGACTGGTGCAGG
CCGGCGATAGCCTGAGACTGTCTTGTGCCGCCAGCGGCAGAACCTTCAGCACATCTGCCATGGCCTGGTT
CAGACAGGCCCCTGGCCGCGAGAGGGAATTTGTGGCCGCCATCACATGGACCGTGGGCAACACCATCCTG
GGCGACAGCGTGAAGGGCCGGTTCACCATCAGCCGGGACAGAGCCAAGAACACCGTGGACCTCCAGATGG
ACAACCTGGAACCCGAGGACACCGCCGTGTACTACTGCTCCGCCAGATCCAGAGGCTACGTGCTGTCCGT
GCTGCGGAGCGTGGACAGCTACGATTATTGGGGCCAGGGCACCCAAGTGACCGTGTCTGGCGGCGGAGGA
AGCGGAGGCGGAGGATCTTAGGTCGACCTCAGAAGCTTGGCCGCCATGGCCCAACTTGTTTATTGCAGCT
TATAATGGTTACAAATAAAGCAATAGCATCACAAATTTCACAAATAAAGCATTTTTTTCACTGCATTCTA
GTTGTGGTTTGTCCAAACTCATCAATGTATCTTATCATGTCTGGATCGGGAATTAATTCGGCGCAGCACC
ATGGCCTGAAATAACCTCTGAAAGAGGAACTTGGTTAGGTACCTTCTGAGGCGGAAAGAACCAGCTGTGG
AATGTGTGTCAGTTAGGGTGTGGAAAGTCCCCAGGCTCCCCAGCAGGCAGAAGTATGCAAAGCATGCATC
TCAATTAGTCAGCAACCAGGTGTGGAAAGTCCCCAGGCTCCCCAGCAGGCAGAAGTATGCAAAGCATGCA
TCTCAATTAGTCAGCAACCATAGTCCCGCCCCTAACTCCGCCCATCCCGCCCCTAACTCCGCCCAGTTCC
GCCCATTCTCCGCCCCATGGCTGACTAATTTTTTTTATTTATGCAGAGGCCGAGGCCGCCTCGGCCTCTG
AGCTATTCCAGAAGTAGTGAGGAGGCTTTTTTGGAGGCCTAGGCTTTTGCAAAAAGCTGTTAACAGCTTG
GCACTGGCCGTCGTTTTACAACGTCGTGACTGGGAAAACCCTGGCGTTACCCAACTTAATCGCCTTGCAG
CACATCCCCCTTTCGCCAGCTGGCGTAATAGCGAAGAGGCCCGCACCGATCGCCCTTCCCAACAGTTGCG
CAGCCTGAATGGCGAATGGCGCCTGATGCGGTATTTTCTCCTTACGCATCTGTGCGGTATTTCACACCGC
ATA
[142 nt withheld, positions 3084-3225]
C
[141 nt withheld, positions 3227-3367]
CCTTTGACGTTGGAGTCCACGTTCTTT
[37 nt withheld, positions 3395-3431]
ACCCTATCTCGGGCTATTCTTTTGATTTATAAGGGATTTTGCCGATTTCGGCCTATTGGTTAAAAAATGA
GCTGATTTAACAAAAATTTAACGCGAATTTTAACAAAATATTAACGTTTACAATTTTATGGTGCACTCTC
AGTACAATCTGCTCTGATGCCGCATAGTTAAGCCAGCCCCGACACCCGCCAACACCCGCTGACGCGCCCT
GACGGGCTTGTCTGCTCCCGGCATCCGCTTACAGACAAGCTGTGACCGTCTCCGGGAGCTGCATGTGTCA
GAGGTTTTCACCGTCATCACCGAAACGCGCGAGACGAAAGGGCCTCGTGATACGCCTATTTTTATAGGTT
AATGTCATGATAATAATGGTTTCTTAGACGTCAGGTGGCACTTTTCGGGGAAATGTGCGCGGAACCCCTA
TTTGTTTATTTTTCTAAATACATTCAAATATGTATCCGCTCATGAGACAATAACCCTGATAAATGCTTCA
ATAATATTGAAAAAGGAAGAGTATGAGTATTCAACATTTCCGTGTCGCCCTTATTCCCTTTTTTGCGGCA
TTTTGCCTTCCTGTTTTTGCTCACCCAGAAACGCTGGTGAAAGTAAAAGATGCTGAAGATCAGTTGGGTG
CACGAGTGGGTTACATCGAACTGGATCTCAACAGCGGTAAGATCCTTGAGAGTTTTCGCCCCGAAGAACG
TTTTCCAATGATGAGCACTTTTAAAGTTCTGCTATGTGGCGCGGTATTATCCCGTATTGACGCCGGGCAA
GAGCAACTCGGTCGCCGCATACACTATTCTCAGAATGACTTGGTTGAGTACTCACCAGTCACAGAAAAGC
ATCTTACGGATGGCATGACAGTAAGAGAATTATGCAGTGCTGCCATAACCATGAGTGATAACACTGCGGC
CAACTTACTTCTGACAACGATCGGAGGACCGAAGGAGCTAACCGCTTTTTTGCACAACATGGGGGATCAT
GTAACTCGCCTTGATCGTTGGGAACCGGAGCTGAATGAAGCCATACCAAACGACGAGCGTGACACCACGA
TGCCTGTAGCAATGGCAACAACGTTGCGCAAACTATTAACTGGCGAACTACTTACTCTAGCTTCCCGGCA
ACAATTAATAGACTGGATGGAGGCGGATAAAGTTGCAGGACCACTTCTGCGCTCGGCCCTTCCGGCTGGC
TGGTTTATTGCTGATAAATCTGGAGCCGGTGAGCGTGGGTCTCGCGGTATCATTGCAGCACTGGGGCCAG
ATGGTAAGCCCTCCCGTATCGTAGTTATCTACACGACGGGGAGTCAGGCAACTATGGATGAACGAAATAG
ACAGATCGCTGAGATAGGTGCCTCACTGATTAAGCATTGGTAACTGTCAGACCAAGTTTACTCATATATA
CTTTAGATTGATTTAAAACTTCATTTTTAATTTAAAAGGATCTAGGTGAAGATCCTTTTTGATAATCTCA
TGACCAAAATCCCTTAACGTGAGTTTTCGTTCCACTGAGCGTCAGACCCCGTAGAAAAGATCAAAGGATC
TTCTTGAGATCCTTTTTTTCTGCGCGTAATCTGCTGCTTGCAAACAAAAAAACCACCGCTACCAGCGGTG
GTTTGTTTGCCGGATCAAGAGCTACCAACTCTTTTTCCGAAGGTAACTGGCTTCAGCAGAGCGCAGATAC
CAAATACTGTTCTTCTAGTGTAGCCGTAGTTAGGCCACCACTTCAAGAACTCTGTAGCACCGCCTACATA
CCTCGCTCTGCTAATCCTGTTACCAGTGGCTGCTGCCAGTGGCGATAAGTCGTGTCTTACCGGGTTGGAC
TCAAGACGATAGTTACCGGATAAGGCGCAGCGGTCGGGCTGAACGGGGGGTTCGTGCACACAGCCCAGCT
TGGAGCGAACGACCTACACCGAACTGAGATACCTACAGCGTGAGCTATGAGAAAGCGCCACGCTTCCCGA
AGGGAGAAAGGCGGACAGGTATCCGGTAAGCGGCAGGGTCGGAACAGGAGAGCGCACGAGGGAGCTTCCA
GGGGGAAACGCCTGGTATCTTTATAGTCCTGTCGGGTTTCGCCACCTCTGACTTGAGCGTCGATTTTTGT
GATGCTCGTCAGGGGGGCGGAGCCTATGGAAAAACGCCAGCAACGCGGCCTTTTTACGGTTCCTGGCCTT
TTGCTGGCCTTTTGCTCACATGTTCTTTCCTGCGTTATCCCCTGATTCTGTGGATAACCGTATTACCGCC
TTTGAGTGAGCTGATACCGCTCGCCGCAGCCGAACGACCGAGCGCAGCGAGTCAGTGAGCGAGGAAGCGG
AAGAGCGCCCAATACGCAAACCGCCTCTCCCCGCGCGTTGGCCGATTCATTAATGCAGCTGGCACGACAG
GTTTCCCGACTGGAAAGCGGGCAGTGAGCGCAACGCAATTAATGTGAGTTAGCTCACTCATTAGGCACCC
CAGGCTTTACACTTTATGCTTCCGGCTCGTATGTTGTGTGGAATTGTGAGCGGATAACAATTTCACACAG
GAAACAGCTATGACATGATTACGAATTAA
